>Addgene plasmid #130755 | pMSCVbsd-PPARD-I327A | addgene full sequence | sequence record 255730 | Addgene NGS Result
AATGAAAGACCCCACCTGTAGGTTTGGCAAGCTAGCTTAAGTAACGCCATTTTGCAAGGCATGGAAAATA
CATAACTGAGAATAGAGAAGTTCAGATCAAGGTTAGGAACAGAGAGACAGCAGAATATGGGCCAAACAGG
ATATCTGTGGTAAGCAGTTCCTGCCCCGGCTCAGGGCCAAGAACAGATGGTCCCCAGATGCGGTCCCGCC
CTCAGCAGTTTCTAGAGAACCATCAGATGTTTCCAGGGTGCCCCAAGGACCTGAAATGACCCTGTGCCTT
ATTTGAACTAACCAATCAGTTCGCTTCTCGCTTCTGTTCGCGCGCTTCTGCTCCCCGAGCTCAATAAAAG
AGCCCACAACCCCTCACTCGGCGCGCCAGTCCTCCGATAGACTGCGTCGCCCGGGTACCCGTATTCCCAA
TAAAGCCTCTTGCTGTTTGCATCCGAATCGTGGACTCGCTGATCCTTGGGAGGGTCTCCTCAGATTGATT
GACTGCCCACCTCGGGGGTCTTTCATTTGGAGGTTCCACCGAGATTTGGAGACCCCTGCCCAGGGACCAC
CGACCCCCCCGCCGGGAGGTAAGCTGGCCAGCGGTCGTTTCGTGTCTGTCTCTGTCTTTGTGCGTGTTTG
TGCCGGCATCTAATGTTTGCGCCTGCGTCTGTACTAGTTAGCTAACTAGCTCTGTATCTGGCGGACCCGT
GGTGGAACTGACGAGTTCTGAACACCCGGCCGCAACCCTGGGAGACGTCCCAGGGACTTTGGGGGCCGTT
TTTGTGGCCCGACCTGAGGAAGGGAGTCGATGTGGAATCCGACCCCGTCAGGATATGTGGTTCTGGTAGG
AGACGAGAACCTAAAACAGTTCCCGCCTCCGTCTGAATTTTTGCTTTCGGTTTGGAACCGAAGCCGCGCG
TCTTGTCTGCTGCAGCGCTGCAGCATCGTTCTGTGTTGTCTCTGTCTGACTGTGTTTCTGTATTTGTCTG
AAAATTAGGGCCAGACTGTTACCACTCCCTTAAGTTTGACCTTAGGTCACTGGAAAGATGTCGAGCGGAT
CGCTCACAACCAGTCGGTAGATGTCAAGAAGAGACGTTGGGTTACCTTCTGCTCTGCAGAATGGCCAACC
TTTAACGTCGGATGGCCGCGAGACGGCACCTTTAACCGAGACCTCATCACCCAGGTTAAGATCAAGGTCT
TTTCACCTGGCCCGCATGGACACCCAGACCAGGTCCCCTACATCGTGACCTGGGAAGCCTTGGCTTTTGA
CCCCCCTCCCTGGGTCAAGCCCTTTGTACACCCTAAGCCTCCGCCTCCTCTTCCTCCATCCGCCCCGTCT
CTCCCCCTTGAACCTCCTCGTTCGACCCCGCCTCGATCCTCCCTTTATCCAGCCCTCACTCCTTCTCTAG
GCGCCGGAATTAGATCCATGGAGCAGCCACAGGAGGAAGCCCCTGAGGTCCGGGAAGAGGAGGAGAAAGA
GGAAGTGGCAGAGGCAGAAGGAGCCCCAGAGCTCAATGGGGGACCACAGCATGCACTTCCTTCCAGCAGC
TACACAGACCTCTCCCGGAGCTCCTCGCCACCCTCACTGCTGGACCAACTGCAGATGGGCTGTGACGGGG
CCTCATGCGGCAGCCTCAACATGGAGTGCCGGGTGTGCGGGGACAAGGCATCGGGCTTCCACTACGGTGT
TCATGCATGTGAGGGGTGCAAGGGCTTCTTCCGTCGTACGATCCGCATGAAGCTGGAGTACGAGAAGTGT
GAGCGCAGCTGCAAGATTCAGAAGAAGAACCGCAACAAGTGCCAGTACTGCCGCTTCCAGAAGTGCCTGG
CACTGGGCATGTCACACAACGCTATCCGTTTTGGTCGGATGCCGGAGGCTGAGAAGAGGAAGCTGGTGGC
AGGGCTGACTGCAAACGAGGGGAGCCAGTACAACCCACAGGTGGCCGACCTGAAGGCCTTCTCCAAGCAC
ATCTACAATGCCTACCTGAAAAACTTCAACATGACCAAAAAGAAGGCCCGCAGCATCCTCACCGGCAAAG
CCAGCCACACGGCGCCCTTTGTGATCCACGACATCGAGACATTGTGGCAGGCAGAGAAGGGGCTGGTGTG
GAAGCAGTTGGTGAATGGCCTGCCTCCCTACAAGGAGATCAGCGTGCACGTCTTCTACCGCTGCCAGTGC
ACCACAGTGGAGACCGTGCGGGAGCTCACTGAGTTCGCCAAGAGCATCCCCAGCTTCAGCAGCCTCTTCC
TCAACGACCAGGTTACCCTTCTCAAGTATGGCGTGCACGAGGCCATCTTCGCCATGCTGGCCTCTATCGT
CAACAAGGACGGGCTGCTGGTAGCCAACGGCAGTGGCTTTGTCACCCGTGAGTTCCTGCGCAGCCTCCGC
AAACCCTTCAGTGATGCCATTGAGCCTAAGTTTGAATTTGCTGTCAAGTTCAACGCCCTGGAACTTGATG
ACAGTGACCTGGCCCTATTCATTGCGGCCATCATTCTGTGTGGAGACCGGCCAGGCCTCATGAACGTTCC
ACGGGTGGAGGCTATCCAGGACACCATCCTGCGTGCCCTCGAATTCCACCTGCAGGCCAACCACCCTGAT
GCCCAGTACCTCTTCCCCAAGCTGCTGCAGAAGATGGCTGACCTGCGGCAACTGGTCACCGAGCACGCCC
AGATGATGCAGCGGATCAAGAAGACCGAAACCGAGACCTCGCTGCACCCTCTGCTCCAGGAGATCTACAA
GGACATGTACTAACTCGAGGTTAACGAATTCTACCGGGTAGGGGAGGCGCTTTTCCCAAGGCAGTCTGGA
GCATGCGCTTTAGCAGCCCCGCTGGGCACTTGGCGCTACACAAGTGGCCTCTGGCCTCGCACACATTCCA
CATCCACCGGTAGGCGCCAACCGGCTCCGTTCTTTGGTGGCCCCTTCGCGCCACCTTCTACTCCTCCCCT
AGTCAGGAAGTTCCCCCCCGCCCCGCAGCTCGCGTCGTGCAGGACGTGACAAATGGAAGTAGCACGTCTC
ACTAGTCTCGTGCAGATGGACAGCACCGCTGAGCAATGGAAGCGGGTAGGCCTTTGGGGCAGCGGCCAAT
AGCAGCTTTGCTCCTTCGCTTTCTGGGCTCAGAGGCTGGGAAGGGGTGGGTCCGGGGGCGGGCTCAGGGG
CGGGCTCAGGGGCGGGGCGGGCGCCCGAAGGTCCTCCGGAGGCCCGGCATTCTGCACGCTTCAAAAGCGC
ACGTCTGCCGCGCTGTTCTCCTCTTCCTCATCTCCGGGCCTTTCGACCTGCAGCCCAAGCTTACCATGGC
CAAGCCTTTGTCTCAAGAAGAATCCACCCTCATTGAAAGAGCAACGGCTACAATCAACAGCATCCCCATC
TCTGAAGACTACAGCGTCGCCAGCGCAGCTCTCTCTAGCGACGGCCGCATCTTCACTGGTGTCAATGTAT
ATCATTTTACTGGGGGACCTTGTGCAGAACTCGTGGTGCTGGGCACTGCTGCTGCTGCGGCAGCTGGCAA
CCTGACTTGTATCGTCGCGATCGGAAATGAGAACAGGGGCATCTTGAGCCCCTGCGGACGGTGCCGACAG
GTGCTTCTCGATCTGCATCCTGGGATCAAAGCCATAGTGAAGGACAGTGATGGACAGCCGACGGCAGTTG
GGATTCGTGAATTGCTGCCCTCTGGTTATGTGTGGGAGGGCTAATCGATAAAATAAAAGATTTTATTTAG
TCTCCAGAAAAAGGGGGGAATGAAAGACCCCACCTGTAGGTTTGGCAAGCTAGAGAACCATCAGATGTTT
CCAGGGTGCCCCAAGGACCTGAAATGACCCTGTGCCTTATTTGAACTAACCAATCAGTTCGCTTCTCGCT
TCTGTTCGCGCGCTTCTGCTCCCCGAGCTCAATAAAAGAGCCCACAACCCCTCACTCGGCGCGCCAGTCC
TCCGATAGACTGCGTCGCCCGGGTACCCGTGTATCCAATAAACCCTCTTGCAGTTGCATCCGACTTGTGG
TCTCGCTGTTCCTTGGGAGGGTCTCCTCTGAGTGATTGACTACCCGTCAGCGGGGGTCTTTCATGGGTAA
CAGTTTCTTGAAGTTGGAGAACAACATTCTGAGGGTAGGAGTCGAATATTAAGTAATCCTGACTCAATTA
GCCACTGTTTTGAATCCACATACTCCAATACTCCTGAAATAGTTCATTATGGACAGCGCAGAAAGAGCTG
GGGAGAATTGTGAAATTGTTATCCGCTCACAATTCCACACAACATACGAGCCGGAAGCATAAAGTGTAAA
GCCTGGGGTGCCTAATGAGTGAGCTAACTCACATTAATTGCGTTGCGCTCACTGCCCGCTTTCCAGTCGG
GAAACCTGTCGTGCCAGCTGCATTAATGAATCGGCCAACGCGCGGGGAGAGGCGGTTTGCGTATTGGGCG
CTCTTCCGCTTCCTCGCTCACTGACTCGCTGCGCTCGGTCGTTCGGCTGCGGCGAGCGGTATCAGCTCAC
TCAAAGGCGGTAATACGGTTATCCACAGAATCAGGGGATAACGCAGGAAAGAACATGTGAGCAAAAGGCC
AGCAAAAGGCCAGGAACCGTAAAAAGGCCGCGTTGCTGGCGTTTTTCCATAGGCTCCGCCCCCCTGACGA
GCATCACAAAAATCGACGCTCAAGTCAGAGGTGGCGAAACCCGACAGGACTATAAAGATACCAGGCGTTT
CCCCCTGGAAGCTCCCTCGTGCGCTCTCCTGTTCCGACCCTGCCGCTTACCGGATACCTGTCCGCCTTTC
TCCCTTCGGGAAGCGTGGCGCTTTCTCATAGCTCACGCTGTAGGTATCTCAGTTCGGTGTAGGTCGTTCG
CTCCAAGCTGGGCTGTGTGCACGAACCCCCCGTTCAGCCCGACCGCTGCGCCTTATCCGGTAACTATCGT
CTTGAGTCCAACCCGGTAAGACACGACTTATCGCCACTGGCAGCAGCCACTGGTAACAGGATTAGCAGAG
CGAGGTATGTAGGCGGTGCTACAGAGTTCTTGAAGTGGTGGCCTAACTACGGCTACACTAGAAGAACAGT
ATTTGGTATCTGCGCTCTGCTGAAGCCAGTTACCTTCGGAAAAAGAGTTGGTAGCTCTTGATCCGGCAAA
CAAACCACCGCTGGTAGCGGTGGTTTTTTTGTTTGCAAGCAGCAGATTACGCGCAGAAAAAAAGGATCTC
AAGAAGATCCTTTGATCTTTTCTACGGGGTCTGACGCTCAGTGGAACGAAAACTCACGTTAAGGGATTTT
GGTCATGAGATTATCAAAAAGGATCTTCACCTAGATCCTTTTAAATTAAAAATGAAGTTTTAAATCAATC
TAAAGTATATATGAGTAAACTTGGTCTGACAGTTACCAATGCTTAATCAGTGAGGCACCTATCTCAGCGA
TCTGTCTATTTCGTTCATCCATAGTTGCCTGACTCCCCGTCGTGTAGATAACTACGATACGGGAGGGCTT
ACCATCTGGCCCCAGTGCTGCAATGATACCGCGAGACCCACGCTCACCGGCTCCAGATTTATCAGCAATA
AACCAGCCAGCCGGAAGGGCCGAGCGCAGAAGTGGTCCTGCAACTTTATCCGCCTCCATCCAGTCTATTA
ATTGTTGCCGGGAAGCTAGAGTAAGTAGTTCGCCAGTTAATAGTTTGCGCAACGTTGTTGCCATTGCTAC
AGGCATCGTGGTGTCACGCTCGTCGTTTGGTATGGCTTCATTCAGCTCCGGTTCCCAACGATCAAGGCGA
GTTACATGATCCCCCATGTTGTGCAAAAAAGCGGTTAGCTCCTTCGGTCCTCCGATCGTTGTCAGAAGTA
AGTTGGCCGCAGTGTTATCACTCATGGTTATGGCAGCACTGCATAATTCTCTTACTGTCATGCCATCCGT
AAGATGCTTTTCTGTGACTGGTGAGTACTCAACCAAGTCATTCTGAGAATAGTGTATGCGGCGACCGAGT
TGCTCTTGCCCGGCGTCAATACGGGATAATACCGCGCCACATAGCAGAACTTTAAAAGTGCTCATCATTG
GAAAACGTTCTTCGGGGCGAAAACTCTCAAGGATCTTACCGCTGTTGAGATCCAGTTCGATGTAACCCAC
TCGTGCACCCAACTGATCTTCAGCATCTTTTACTTTCACCAGCGTTTCTGGGTGAGCAAAAACAGGAAGG
CAAAATGCCGCAAAAAAGGGAATAAGGGCGACACGGAAATGTTGAATACTCATACTCTTCCTTTTTCAAT
ATTATTGAAGCATTTATCAGGGTTATTGTCTCATGAGCGGATACATATTTGAATGTATTTAGAAAAATAA
ACAAATAGGGGTTCCGCGCACATTTCCCCGAAAAGTGCCACCTGACGTCTAAGAAACCATTATTATCATG
ACATTAACCTATAAAAATAGGCGTATCACGAGGCCCTTTCGTCTCGCGCGTTTCGGTGATGACGGTGAAA
ACCTCTGACACATGCAGCTCCCGGAGACGGTCACAGCTTGTCTGTAAGCGGATGCCGGGAGCAGACAAGC
CCGTCAGGGCGCGTCAGCGGGTGTTGGCGGGTGTCGGGGCTGGCTTAACTATGCGGCATCAGAGCAGATT
GTACTGAGAGTGCACCATATGCGGTGTGAAATACCGCACAGATGCGTAAGGAGAAAATACCGCATCAGGC
GCCATTCGCCATTCAGGCTGCGCAACTGTTGGGAAGGGCGATCGGTGCGGGCCTCTTCGCTATTACGCCA
GCTGGCGAAAGGGGGATGTGCTGCAAGGCGATTAAGTTGGGTAACGCCAGGGTTTTCCCAGTCACGACGT
TGTAAAACGACGGCGCAAGGAATGGTGCATGCAAGGAGATGGCGCCCAACAGTCCCCCGGCCACGGGGCC
TGCCACCATACCCACGCCGAAACAAGCGCTCATGAGCCCGAAGTGGCGAGCCCGATCTTCCCCATCGGTG
ATGTCGGCGATATAGGCGCCAGCAACCGCACCTGTGGCGCCGGTGATGCCGGCCACGATGCGTCCGGCGT
AGAGGCGATTAGTCCAATTTGTTAAAGACAGGATATCAGTGGTCCAGGCTCTAGTTTTGACTCAACAATA
TCACCAGCTGAAGCCTATAGAGTACGAGCCATAGATAAAATAAAAGATTTTATTTAGTCTCCAGAAAAAG
GGGGG
Features (pLannotate 1.2.2; 20 found; start..end, strand, type, name):
      1..517     +  LTR            5' LTR: 5' long terminal repeat from murine embryonic stem cell virus
    581..922     +  misc_feature   MESV Ψ: packaging signal of murine embryonic stem cell virus
    989..1405    +  CDS            gag (truncated): truncated Moloney murine leukemia virus (MMLV) gag gene lacking the start codon
   1418..2740    +  CDS            PPARD: PPARD_HUMAN - Also known as NR1C2, PPARB. Experimental evidence at protein level: Swiss-Prot protein existence level 1. Ligand-activated transcription factor. Receptor that binds peroxisome proliferators such as hypolipidemic drugs and fatty acids. Has a preference for poly-unsaturated fatty acids, such as gamma- linoleic acid and eicosapentanoic acid. Once activated by a ligand, the receptor binds to promoter elements of target genes. Regulates the peroxisomal beta-oxidation pathway of fatty acids. Functions as transcription activator for the acyl-CoA oxidase gene. Decreases expression of NPC
   2766..3265    +  promoter       PGK promoter: mouse phosphoglycerate kinase 1 promoter
   3286..3684    +  CDS            BSD: blasticidin S deaminase; Aspergillus terreus BSD; confers resistance to blasticidin
   3729..3763    +  LTR            3' LTR (ΔU3) (fragment): self-inactivating 3' long terminal repeat (LTR) from Moloney murine leukemia virus
   3760..4054    +  LTR            3' LTR (ΔU3) (fragment): self-inactivating 3' long terminal repeat (LTR) from Moloney murine leukemia virus
   4216..4232    -  protein_bind   lac operator: The lac repressor binds to the lac operator to inhibit transcription in E. coli. This inhibition can be relieved by adding lactose or isopropyl-β-D-thiogalactopyranoside (IPTG). lac repressor encoded by lacI
   4240..4270    -  promoter       lac promoter: promoter for the E. coli lac operon
   4285..4306    -  protein_bind   CAP binding site: CAP binding activates transcription in the presence of cAMP. E. coli catabolite activator protein
   4319..4411    -  CDS            lacI (fragment): lac repressor; lacI; The lac repressor binds to the lac operator to inhibit transcription in E. coli. This inhibition can be relieved by adding lactose or isopropyl-β-D-thiogalactopyranoside (IPTG).
   4594..5182    -  rep_origin     ori: high-copy-number ColE1/pMB1/pBR322/pUC origin of replication
   5353..6213    -  CDS            AmpR: β-lactamase; bla; confers resistance to ampicillin, carbenicillin, and related antibiotics
   6214..6318    -  promoter       AmpR promoter: bla
   6413..6448    +  CDS            rop (fragment): Rop protein, which maintains plasmids at low copy number; rop
   6550..6649    +  misc_feature   bom (fragment): basis of mobility region from pBR322
   6655..6804    -  CDS            lacZα (fragment): LacZα fragment of β-galactosidase; lacZ fragment
   6804..7005    -  CDS            TcR (fragment): tetracycline efflux protein; tet; confers resistance to tetracycline
   7006..7104    +  CDS            env (fragment): murine leukemia virus gPr80 envelope polyprotein precursor; env; proteolytically cleaved into gp70SU and p15TM subunits
