[The description below was written by a language model from this plasmid's Addgene catalogue record and pLannotate feature annotations shown in this document.]
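Description:
pMSCVbsd-PPARD-I327A is a gammaretroviral transfer vector built on the pMSCVbsd backbone, a murine stem cell virus-type plasmid used to deliver and stably express a cDNA in mammalian cells by retroviral transduction. In bacteria it is maintained through a high-copy ColE1/pUC-type origin and selected with ampicillin via the β-lactamase gene. The remaining bacterial annotations (fragments of lacI, lacZα, rop, bom and a tetracycline resistance gene, plus a lac promoter/operator) are non-functional remnants of earlier cloning vectors.

The proviral region begins with a 5' LTR from murine embryonic stem cell virus, followed by the Ψ packaging signal and a truncated gag segment lacking its start codon, which extends the packaging signal and improves encapsidation of the genomic RNA without producing Gag protein. Directly downstream lies the human PPARD coding sequence, inserted between a BglII site (destroyed in cloning) and an XhoI site. No dedicated promoter is annotated upstream of it, so expression is presumably driven by the 5' LTR. The insert carries the I327A point substitution, introduced by PCR mutagenesis. The record does not state the functional consequence of this change. PPARD encodes the ligand-activated nuclear receptor PPARβ/δ. A mouse PGK promoter then drives blasticidin S deaminase, allowing blasticidin selection of transduced cells. The 3' LTR is detected only as two fragments that the annotation tool matched to a self-inactivating ΔU3 LTR, a label that may reflect partial matching rather than a true SIN design.

Because gag, pol and env are absent apart from fragments, virus production requires these functions in trans from a packaging system. The associated work concerns PPARβ/δ-dependent transcriptional regulation and corepressor recruitment, so the construct is suited to comparing this mutant receptor with other PPARD variants in stably transduced cells.
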