Addgene plasmid #130755: pMSCVbsd-PPARD-I327A
Purpose: Vector encoding PPARD cDNA for retroviral transduction
Depositing lab: Till Adhikary. Depositing organization: Philipps-Universitaet Marburg. Publication: PPARbeta/delta recruits NCOR and regulates transcription reinitiation of ANGPTL4. Legrand N, Bretscher CL, Zielke S, Wilke B, Daude M, Fritz B, Diederich WE, Adhikary T. Nucleic Acids Res. 2019 Oct 10;47(18):9573-9591. doi: 10.1093/nar/gkz685. PubMed 31428774.
Backbone
  Vector backbone: pMSCVbsd
  Vector type: Retroviral
  Selectable markers: Blasticidin
Growth in bacteria
  Bacterial resistance: Ampicillin, 100 μg/mL
  Growth temperature: 37°C
  Growth strain: NEB Stable
  Copy number: High Copy
Gene/Insert
  Gene/Insert name: PPARD I327A
  Species: H. sapiens (human)
  Mutation: I327A
  Entrez Gene: PPARD (a.k.a. FAAR, NR1C2, NUC1, NUCI, NUCII, PPARB)
  Cloning method: Restriction Enzyme; 5′ cloning site BglII (destroyed during cloning); 3′ cloning site XhoI (not destroyed)
  Sequencing primers: 5′ pMSCVseqfw (CCCTTGAACCTCCTCGTTCGACC); 3′ pMSCVseqrv (GAGACGTGCTACTTCCATTTGTC)
Terms and licenses: Academic/Nonprofit Terms; Industry Terms: Not Available to Industry
Depositor comments: Generated by PCR mutagenesis. Please visit https://www.biorxiv.org/content/10.1101/525576v2 for BioRxiv preprint.
How to cite: pMSCVbsd-PPARD-I327A was a gift from Till Adhikary (Addgene plasmid # 130755 ; http://n2t.net/addgene:130755 ; RRID:Addgene_130755)
