>Addgene plasmid #130755 | pMSCVbsd-PPARD-I327A | depositor partial sequence | sequence record 250266 | PPARD I327A
ATGGAGCAGCCACAGGAGGAAGCCCCTGAGGTCCGGGAAGAGGAGGAGAAAGAGGAAGTGGCAGAGGCAG
AAGGAGCCCCAGAGCTCAATGGGGGACCACAGCATGCACTTCCTTCCAGCAGCTACACAGACCTCTCCCG
GAGCTCCTCGCCACCCTCACTGCTGGACCAACTGCAGATGGGCTGTGACGGGGCCTCATGCGGCAGCCTC
AACATGGAGTGCCGGGTGTGCGGGGACAAGGCATCGGGCTTCCACTACGGTGTTCATGCATGTGAGGGGT
GCAAGGGCTTCTTCCGTCGTACGATCCGCATGAAGCTGGAGTACGAGAAGTGTGAGCGCAGCTGCAAGAT
TCAGAAGAAGAACCGCAACAAGTGCCAGTACTGCCGCTTCCAGAAGTGCCTGGCACTGGGCATGTCACAC
AACGCTATCCGTTTTGGTCGGATGCCGGAGGCTGAGAAGAGGAAGCTGGTGGCAGGGCTGACTGCAAACG
AGGGGAGCCAGTACAACCCACAGGTGGCCGACCTGAAGGCCTTCTCCAAGCACATCTACAATGCCTACCT
GAAAAACTTCAACATGACCAAAAAGAAGGCCCGCAGCATCCTCACCGGCAAAGCCAGCCACACGGCGCCC
TTTGTGATCCACGACATCGAGACATTGTGGCAGGCAGAGAAGGGGCTGGTGTGGAAGCAGTTGGTGAATG
GCCTGCCTCCCTACAAGGAGATCAGCGTGCACGTCTTCTACCGCTGCCAGTGCACCACAGTGGAGACCGT
GCGGGAGCTCACTGAGTTCGCCAAGAGCATCCCCAGCTTCAGCAGCCTCTTCCTCAACGACCAGGTTACC
CTTCTCAAGTATGGCGTGCACGAGGCCATCTTCGCCATGCTGGCCTCTATCGTCAACAAGGACGGGCTGC
TGGTAGCCAACGGCAGTGGCTTTGTCACCCGTGAGTTCCTGCGCAGCCTCCGCAAACCCTTCAGTGATGC
CATTGAGCCTAAGTTTGAATTTGCTGTCAAGTTCAACGCCCTGGAACTTGATGACAGTGACCTGGCCCTA
TTCATTGCGGCCATCATTCTGTGTGGAGACCGGCCAGGCCTCATGAACGTTCCACGGGTGGAGGCTATCC
AGGACACCATCCTGCGTGCCCTCGAATTCCACCTGCAGGCCAACCACCCTGATGCCCAGTACCTCTTCCC
CAAGCTGCTGCAGAAGATGGCTGACCTGCGGCAACTGGTCACCGAGCACGCCCAGATGATGCAGCGGATC
AAGAAGACCGAAACCGAGACCTCGCTGCACCCTCTGCTCCAGGAGATCTACAAGGACATGTACTAA
